Addgene plasmid #223041: rag2:CCT2_CE_pISceI
Purpose: Express CCT2 gene in mesenchymal lineage of Zebrafish.
Depositing lab: Alejandro Gutierrez. Depositing organization: Boston Children's Hospital. Publication: A methyltransferase-independent role for METTL1 in tRNA aminoacylation and oncogenic transformation. Ali RH, Orellana EA, Lee SH, Chae YC, Chen Y, Clauwaert J, Kennedy AL, Gutierrez AE, Papke DJ, Valenzuela M, Silverman B, Falzetta A, Ficarro SB, Marto JA, Fletcher CDM, Perez-Atayde A, Alcindor T, Shimamura A, Prensner JR, Gregory RI, Gutierrez A. Mol Cell. 2025 Mar 6;85(5):948-961.e11. doi: 10.1016/j.molcel.2025.01.003. Epub 2025 Jan 31. PubMed 39892392.
Backbone
  Vector backbone: Rag2 plasmid
  Backbone size w/o insert (bp): 12500
  Vector type: Express the insert(gene) in mesenchymal lineage of Zebrafish.
Growth in bacteria
  Bacterial resistance: Ampicillin, 100 μg/mL
  Growth temperature: 37°C
  Growth strain: NEB Stable
  Copy number: Low Copy
Gene/Insert
  Gene/Insert name: CCT2
  Species: H. sapiens (human)
  Insert size (bp): 1605
  Entrez Gene: CCT2 (a.k.a. 99D8.1, CCT-beta, CCTB, HEL-S-100n, PRO1633, TCP-1-beta)
  Promoter: Rag2
  Cloning method: Restriction Enzyme; 5′ cloning site BamHi (unknown if destroyed); 3′ cloning site Clai (unknown if destroyed)
  Sequencing primers: 5′ CTGTGGTAAAGCCATGGTTG
Terms and licenses: Academic/Nonprofit Terms; Industry Terms: Not Available to Industry
How to cite: rag2:CCT2_CE_pISceI was a gift from Alejandro Gutierrez (Addgene plasmid # 223041 ; http://n2t.net/addgene:223041 ; RRID:Addgene_223041)
