[The description below was written by a language model from this plasmid's Addgene catalogue record and pLannotate feature annotations shown in this document.]
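Description:
rag2:CCT2_CE_pISceI is a zebrafish transgenesis plasmid of about 12.6 kb, built on a pBluescript-type bacterial backbone and designed to express human CCT2 under the Rag2 promoter. The catalogue entry gives its purpose as CCT2 expression in the zebrafish mesenchymal lineage. In bacteria it is maintained through a ColE1/pUC-type origin and selected with ampicillin via the β-lactamase gene. An f1 origin, lac promoter/operator and lacZα remnants, T3 and T7 promoters, and multiple-cloning-site fragments are carried over from the parental cloning vector. The annotated origin is a high-copy type, but the depositor lists the plasmid as low copy.

The payload is the 1,605 bp CCT2 open reading frame, which encodes the beta subunit of the chaperonin-containing TCP-1 (TRiC) complex, an ATP-dependent chaperone that assists protein folding. It was cloned by restriction digestion and is followed by SV40 polyadenylation sequences. The roughly 5 kb upstream of the coding sequence carries no automated annotations and presumably contains the Rag2 promoter named in the record, although the feature table does not mark it.

On the opposite strand, downstream of CCT2, lies an EGFP coding sequence with an adjacent SV40 poly(A) signal. This suggests a separate fluorescent marker cassette for identifying transgenic animals, but its promoter is not annotated and the record does not state it. The "pISceI" in the name suggests flanking I-SceI meganuclease sites, commonly used for meganuclease-assisted genomic integration after embryo injection, though these sites are also not annotated. The associated publication concerns METTL1 in tRNA aminoacylation and oncogenic transformation, which is consistent with use of this plasmid in zebrafish tumour modelling.
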