Features (pLannotate 1.2.2; 22 found; start..end, strand, type, name):
   5140..6744    +  CDS            CCT2: TCPB_HUMAN - Also known as 99D8.1, CCTB. Experimental evidence at protein level: Swiss-Prot protein existence level 1. Component of the chaperonin-containing T-complex (TRiC), a molecular chaperone complex that assists the folding of proteins upon ATP hydrolysis (PubMed:25467444). The TRiC complex mediates the folding of WRAP53/TCAB1, thereby regulating telomere maintenance (PubMed:25467444). As part of the TRiC complex may play a role in the assembly of BBSome, a complex involved in ciliogenesis regulating transports vesicles to the cilia (PubMed:20080638). The TRiC complex plays a role in th
   6757..6891    -  polyA_signal   SV40 poly(A) signal: SV40 polyadenylation signal
   6912..7046    -  polyA_signal   SV40 poly(A) signal: SV40 polyadenylation signal
   7069..7152    -  CDS            large T antigen (fragment): large T antigen from SV40 (simian virus 40)
   7168..7300    +  polyA_signal   SV40 poly(A) signal: SV40 polyadenylation signal
   7305..7322    +  promoter       T7 promoter (fragment): promoter for bacteriophage T7 RNA polymerase
   7351..8067    -  CDS            EGFP: EGFP is a basic (constitutively fluorescent) green fluorescent protein published in 1996, derived from Aequorea victoria. It is reported to be a rapidly-maturing weak dimer with moderate acid sensitivity.
   9154..9237    -  CDS            large T antigen (fragment): large T antigen from SV40 (simian virus 40)
   9248..9270    -  misc_feature   MCS (fragment): pBluescript multiple cloning site
   9289..9310    -  misc_feature   MCS (fragment): pBluescript multiple cloning site
   9319..9337    -  promoter       T7 promoter: promoter for bacteriophage T7 RNA polymerase
   9345..9500    +  CDS            lacZα (fragment): LacZα fragment of β-galactosidase; lacZ fragment
   9531..9959    -  rep_origin     f1 ori (sequence partly withheld): f1 bacteriophage origin of replication; arrow indicates direction of (+) strand synthesis
   9986..10090   +  promoter       AmpR promoter: bla
  10091..10951   +  CDS            AmpR: β-lactamase; bla; confers resistance to ampicillin, carbenicillin, and related antibiotics
  11122..11710   +  rep_origin     ori: high-copy-number ColE1/pMB1/pBR322/pUC origin of replication
  11893..11985   +  CDS            lacI (fragment): lac repressor; lacI; The lac repressor binds to the lac operator to inhibit transcription in E. coli. This inhibition can be relieved by adding lactose or isopropyl-β-D-thiogalactopyranoside (IPTG).
  11998..12019   +  protein_bind   CAP binding site: CAP binding activates transcription in the presence of cAMP. E. coli catabolite activator protein
  12034..12064   +  promoter       lac promoter: promoter for the E. coli lac operon
  12068..12090   +  protein_bind   lac operator (fragment): The lac repressor binds to the lac operator to inhibit transcription in E. coli. This inhibition can be relieved by adding lactose or isopropyl-β-D-thiogalactopyranoside (IPTG). lac repressor encoded by lacI
  12133..12151   +  promoter       T3 promoter: promoter for bacteriophage T3 RNA polymerase
  12164..12183   -  misc_feature   MCS (fragment): pBluescript multiple cloning site
>Addgene plasmid #223041 | rag2:CCT2_CE_pISceI | addgene full sequence | sequence record 440950 | Addgene NGS Result
TCACTGTTCTTCAGGCACTCGTGGTTACGGGTTTTTGTTTTGCACTCTTGCACACACATCTCTCGGCCTC
CAAAACAAACACACAACTGCACGAGGGCTCGAAGCCCCCACCGAAAAACAAAAACATTATGCTAATGAGG
AAGGCACAGCTGTTCCCTTCTTCACTCTCTCTCTCGTTCTTTCAACAACAGTCGCCTAATTTCTCTCGTT
CCTTTAAAGAGCCGCCAAGCAGAAACAGTTAATGCAAATATAAGCCTGCGGGAAATAAGGAGAATTTTTA
CAAAATCCGAGCTTCCCCTCCTGCCAAAATGTGATGTGTGACTCACGCATTCGATATTTGGTGTAATGAG
AGTGAATCATTCTGCTCCACACCGAACCCGATGCCACAGACCACTCAGATGCACACCGAGGAGACTATTT
TAACAGCACATTACATCCAGACTGTCACAGATGCATTACCAAGAGTGTGATTTCAGTGTCGAATGCAGGT
CTTAAAGGAAAATCTGTTGCGATTGCATGTGCGCTAACTAGACACGACCAACGAATGGGAACAATCTGTG
AAATATTATACAATCACAGGCAATTAAAAGATGTTTAAAGTTCAATTTAGTTTTAATTAATATGTTATAT
AAAACTAATCTGTTTTAAATGTATATTTATGATTTTAGCTTTAGCTAGCCTCTTGACCAGCAGCTGAAGT
GTCCGGCAAGTACCTAAAAGGGAGACCACATGGGAAAGCTAGGTTGCTCCCGGAAGAGGTGTTAGTAAAC
CAGCAGGTCTACCTGTGGTCTGTGTGGGTCCTAATGCCCCAGTATAAACCAGCAGGTCAACCTGTGGTCT
GTGTGGGTCCTAATGCCCCAGTATAAACCAGCAGGTCAACCTGTGGTCTGTGTGGGTCCTAATGCCCCAG
TATATTGATGGAGACTCTATACTGCTCGGTGAGCTCCATCTTTCGGATAAGATGTTAAAACAAGGTCCCG
ACTCTCTGTGGTGGTAAAAAATTCCCAGGATGTCCTTCCTACCCTGGCATCCTGGACAAATTTGCTCACT
GTCCTCTGTCCATCATGGCCTCCTAACCATCCCCATATCATAATTGGCTTTATCACTCTAGCTGGGGCCG
AAATCGCATACTTCCATTTTATGAGGTACGCTAAAATCAGTATGCGAGCCAAGTAATATGTCCGAATACT
TCCGGCGAGATTCTAGAGTGTGCATTCGATGCACGCTACGCTATTCCATGATGCCCCGTGAGAGAATTCT
TGAATCGGAGAGAAGCAACGCAACTCATGCGGGTAGGTTACGTGACGATGACATATTGGCGGATGTAGTA
CGTCCAAGTTCCATTCATACTGCTCACATTCATATTTTATAGAATGTTCTTTTCCCACAGCCAAGTAGTA
AGTTTAAATTCAAATACAGTACCTACTAAGTAGTAGTAGACGGTTTCGGACGCAGCCCCTGTCTCCTCTC
CACCAATATACTGGTGTGTAGTGTGCGGTCTGGTGCAATATGGCTGCCATCGCGTCATCCAGGTGGATGC
TGCACACTGGTGGTTGATGAGGAGATTTTGCCCAAAAAAGTGTTTTGAGTTTCCAGAAAAGCGCGATATA
AATGTAAGGAATTATCATTAGCTTATTATAATGGAACTTTCTGGATAACTTGTGCCAGAGCTAGGGGCCA
TTAAAACTTTGCCCTGGGGTACCTCAGGGAGCTGCAAGGAAGTGCTATAGGGCTAATGAAATGTTTGGGG
GAAAAAAAAAAATTTTATAAGTAAAAATAAAACTAAAATAATTAATAATTTCATTGTTGAAAATTATAGT
AAAATTGATAAACAAGATAAGCAGCATTAGTATAAAAAACTAAAAACAAACGTAATTTAAAATAATTAAA
TTGTTTTAAATAAATTATACAAAATAATGTTTACAACGACACGGTGGTGCAGTAGGTAGTGCTGTCGCCA
GCAAAGCAAGAAGGTCGCTGGTTCGAGCCTCAGCTGGATCACTTGATGTTTCTGTGTGGAGCATTCGCGT
GCGTTTAACCCCAGATTAATAAAGAGACTAAGCCGAAAAGAAAATAAATGTATGAAAATGTTTACGTAAA
ATGTAAATAAATGCATGATTAATAAAATATATGAATTTTAAAGATTGAGGTAGAATTGTTTTATTATTCA
CACATTTGGTTATTTTTAATCAGTGACAACTTGTGATGCTCTTTATATTGTTTATTACGCTACTTTGAAT
ATTCAGTCTCAAATTGCATGTAAATACGACTTCAAAGCAGAATTAGTTTAATTTAATTGCCTGTAAACAG
TGTTGTACTTTGATGGTGATTGTCTGATAATAATATGATTTCACTATTTAAAATTTGAAAAAAAAAAATC
TGAAAAATACTCACCGGCCACTTTATTAGGTACACCTGTCTAACTGCTTGTTAACGTAAATTTCTAATCA
GCCAATCACCAGGCAGCAACTCAGTGCATTTAGGCATGTAGACATGGTCAAGACGATCTGCTGCAGTTCA
AAGCGAGCATCAGAATGGAGAAGCAAGGTGATTTAAGTGACTTTAAACGTGACGTGTTTGTTGGTGCCAG
ACGGGCTGGTCTGAGTATTTCAGAAACTGCTGATTTACTGGGGTTTTCACACACAAACATCTCTGGGGTT
TACAGAGAATGGTCCAAAAAAAGATAATATCCAGTGAGCGGCAGTTCTGTGGGGGCAAATGTCTTGTTGA
TGCCAGAGGTCAGAGGAGAATGGCCTGACTGGTTCCAGCTGATAGAAAGGCAACAGTAATTCAAATAACC
ACTCGTTAGAACTGAGGCATGCAGAAGAGCACCTTTGAACACAACATGTCGAACCTTGAGGCGGGTGGGC
TACAGCAGCTCAAGACCACATCGGGTGCCACTCCTGTCAGCTAAGAACAGGAAACTGAGGCTACAATTCG
CACAGGCTCAACATAAGTAGACAATAGAAGATTGAACATTATGTTGCCTGGTCAGATGGATACATTCTAC
CTTGTATCAACAGTTCAGGCTGGTGATGGTGGTGTAATGGTGTGGGGGATATATTCTTGGCACACTTTGG
GCCCATTAGTACCAATTAACCATCGTGTCAACGCCACAGCCTAACTGAGTATTGTTGCTGACCATGTTCA
TTTCTTTTTGACCACAGTGTACCCATCTTCTGATGGCTACTTCCTGCAGGATAATGCACCATGTCATAAA
GCGTGAATGATCTCAGACTGGTTTCTTGAACATGACAATGAGTTCACTGTGCTCGAATGACCTCCACAGT
CACCAGATCTCAATCCAATAGAGCGCCTTTGGGGTGTGGTAGAATGGAAGATTCGCATCCTGGATGTGCA
GCCGACAAATCTGCATGATGCTAGCATGTCAATATGGACCAAAATCTCTGAGGAATTTTCCAGTACCTGG
TTGAAATGCAAAAGGAAGGGAATCTATGCTAAGGCAAAAAGAGGTCCAACCCAGTACTAGTGGGGTGTAC
ATAATAAAGTGGCCGGTGAGTGTATATTGTTAAGGATATCTAGATAATCCAAATAATTTACAGCACTATT
TAAAAAAAAAACTTTATGTCACCAAGTCTGCATTTATTTGATCACAATTACAGTCGAAAAAGCAATATCG
GGATACATTGTTTCCATTTAAAATAACTATATTATATTTTAAATATTTTTGACAATGTTATTTCTTTAAT
GCCAAAGCTAAATTGTATTCAATCTGAATTTTAGTGTCACATGATCCTTCAGAAAATATTAACACATTGC
TAAAAATGTATATTATTATCAATTTGGATTTTTTTTTTTTTTTTGTATATTAACCTATGCTATTGGTTAC
TATACAAAAGTATTACTGTGAATATATGCATATACAGAACCGTATCAAGCGCGGGGGGTGGTTGGGTTAT
GTCCCCATTTGGAAAGACCTGGAAACATTCATAATGACTAAAATTGCACGGAAAAATATAATATCTATGA
GTATTGCTGATCAGCAGCACAAAACCAGAACTCCATATTAATAAACAGCCAATGATGCAGTGAGTTTGTG
CATGTTTTCATTCAAACTCGTGTGATTGTGCTCAAACACCTGTTGTGAGCAGCAGTTGCAAACAGTAAAC
CTCAAGAGGAGCCAGTCAACCTTCACAAACACTCAACCTCTGGCTCACTCACTAAACAATTCGCGTTAAT
ATCTAAAATAAAAATTTCCAGCACCAAACAGCTCTCAGATTTCGGAGTACACTGACCAAGAGGTAAGAAG
TAACGTTACATTACTAGGACGACTATTGTAAGACTAGATATGTAATATTTGGAAGCGTACGTGTTTTAAG
TGACATATAGAGTAGAGGAACTGATGGAAATACGATTTGCATAATGTAAAATGATATATATTAAAATATA
GGCTACAGTAGGTAACGTGGTTTACATATAACGTTACTGTGTTAATGTAGTGCTCAGTTACTCGTGTTGA
CAGTTATTATTAGTGCTTGCTAATTTGTTTGTTAATGCTTCTCTTGCGTATTTGATTACCTTCAGGCGAA
TCTAAAACATATCAGATGTAGAAACGGCAGAAAAATGTTGAAGAAAATACGAGAATAGTAGCTTTTGGAG
CACATAGAAAAGTACATCAGATAAAGCCTACCGTTTAAACGCAGACGCCGCTCTCGCACTGAATGCTGGG
TACTGTAGTCCTTATATTGTATGCTTAATGTGCGTCTCAACGGGAAACTAGAGTTAGGAAAACTACAATT
TCCTGTGGAAAATGTTTCTGTTTTCGGGGAAACAGCGAAAGAAAGATATGGTTCCGCGTTTTTTTCTTAC
TTTGAATAATAAAATAAGACCTAACTACACACTTCGCTTACTCTTATGCTAATTTGAAGCACTAGCATTC
TTTGATACAATGATAATCATTTAAACATCACAGTTATACTACAAATACTATGGTTAAACTATGTCTAGTG
TAGTGTAACACTATGGTTGCCATTGTTATCTTTAAGTTTAAGTATTATCTGTGGTAAAGCCATGGTTGGT
TTTTATAAGAGGTAATAAAATTAACATTGTACAATTAAATGACTATAAATTAATGTTTTTTTTTATTTTT
TTTACACAGCTACCTTCAAAAAGGGATCCATGGCGTCCCTTTCCCTTGCACCTGTTAACATCTTTAAGGC
AGGAGCTGATGAAGAGAGAGCAGAGACAGCTCGTCTGACTTCTTTTATTGGTGCCATCGCCATTGGAGAC
TTGGTAAAGAGCACCTTGGGACCCAAAGGCATGGACAAAATTCTTCTAAGCAGTGGACGAGATGCCTCTC
TTATGGTAACCAATGATGGTGCCACTATTCTAAAAAACATTGGTGTTGACAATCCAGCAGCTAAAGTTTT
AGTTGATATGTCAAGGGTTCAAGATGATGAAGTTGGTGATGGCACTACCTCTGTTACCGTTTTAGCAGCA
GAATTATTAAGGGAAGCAGAATCTTTAATTGCAAAAAAGATTCATCCACAGACCATCATAGCGGGTTGGA
GAGAAGCCACGAAGGCTGCAAGAGAGGCGCTGTTGAGTTCTGCAGTTGATCATGGTTCCGATGAAGTTAA
ATTCCGTCAAGATTTAATGAATATTGCGGGCACAACATTATCCTCAAAACTTCTTACTCATCACAAAGAC
CACTTTACAAAGTTAGCTGTAGAAGCAGTTCTCAGACTGAAAGGCTCTGGCAACCTGGAGGCAATTCATA
TTATCAAGAAGCTAGGAGGAAGTTTGGCAGATTCCTATTTAGATGAAGGCTTCCTGTTGGATAAAAAAAT
TGGAGTAAATCAACCAAAACGAATTGAAAATGCTAAAATTCTTATTGCAAATACTGGTATGGATACAGAC
AAAATAAAGATATTTGGTTCCCGGGTAAGAGTTGACTCTACAGCAAAGGTTGCAGAAATAGAACATGCGG
AAAAGGAAAAAATGAAGGAGAAAGTTGAACGTATTCTTAAGCATGGAATAAATTGCTTTATTAACAGGCA
ATTAATTTATAATTATCCTGAACAGCTCTTTGGTGCTGCTGGTGTCATGGCTATTGAGCATGCAGATTTT
GCAGGTGTGGAACGCCTAGCTCTTGTCACAGGTGGTGAAATTGCCTCTACCTTTGATCACCCAGAACTGG
TGAAGCTTGGAAGTTGCAAACTTATCGAGGAAGTCATGATTGGAGAAGACAAACTCATTCACTTTTCTGG
GGTTGCCCTTGGTGAGGCTTGTACCATTGTTTTGCGTGGTGCCACTCAACAAATTTTAGATGAAGCAGAA
AGATCATTGCATGATGCTCTTTGTGTTCTTGCGCAAACTGTAAAGGACTCTAGAACAGTTTATGGAGGAG
GCTGTTCTGAGATGTTGATGGCTCATGCTGTGACACAGCTTGCCAATAGAACACCAGGCAAAGAAGCTGT
TGCAATGGAGTCTTATGCTAAAGCACTGAGAATGTTGCCAACCATCATAGCTGACAATGCAGGCTATGAC
AGTGCAGACCTGGTGGCACAGCTCAGGGCTGCTCACAGTGAAGGCAATACCACTGCTGGATTGGATATGA
GGGAAGGCACCATTGGAGATATGGCTATCCTGGGTATAACAGAAAGTTTTCAAGTGAAGCGACAGGTTCT
TCTGAGTGCAGCTGAAGCAGCAGAGGTGATTCTGCGTGTGGACAACATCATCAAAGCGGCACCCAGGAAA
CGTGTCCCTGATCACCACCCCTGTTAAATCGATGATGATCCAGACATGATAAGATACATTGATGAGTTTG
GACAAACCACAACTAGAATGCAGTGAAAAAAATGCTTTATTTGTGAAATTTGTGATGCTATTGCTTTATT
TGTAACCATTATAAGCTGCAATAAACAAGTTAACAACAACAATTCGATGATGATCCAGACATGATAAGAT
ACATTGATGAGTTTGGACAAACCACAACTAGAATGCAGTGAAAAAAATGCTTTATTTGTGAAATTTGTGA
TGCTATTGCTTTATTTGTAACCATTATAAGCTGCAATAAACAAGTTAACAACAACAATTGCATTCATTTT
ATGTTTCAGGTTCAGGGGGAGGTGTGGGAGGTTTTTTAAAGCAAGTAAAACCTCTACAAATGTGGTATGG
CTGATTATGATCCTCTAGATCAGATCTCTTGTTTATTGCAGCTTATAATGGTTACAAATAAAGCAATAGC
ATCACAAATTTCACAAATAAAGCATTTTTTTCACTGCATTCTAGTTGTGGTTTGTCCAAACTCATCAATG
TATCTTATCATGTCTGGATCTACGTAATACGACTCACTATAGTTCTAGAGGCTCGAGAGGGGCCGCTTTA
CTTGTACAGCTCGTCCATGCCGAGAGTGATCCCGGCGGCGGTCACGAACTCCAGCAGGACCATGTGATCG
CGCTTCTCGTTGGGGTCTTTGCTCAGGGCGGACTGGGTGCTCAGGTAGTGGTTGTCGGGCAGCAGCACGG
GGCCGTCGCCGATGGGGGTGTTCTGCTGGTAGTGGTCGGCGAGCTGCACGCTGCCGTCCTCGATGTTGTG
GCGGATCTTGAAGTTCACCTTGATGCCGTTCTTCTGCTTGTCGGCCATGATATAGACGTTGTGGCTGTTG
TAGTTGTACTCCAGCTTGTGCCCCAGGATGTTGCCGTCCTCCTTGAAGTCGATGCCCTTCAGCTCGATGC
GGTTCACCAGGGTGTCGCCCTCGAACTTCACCTCGGCGCGGGTCTTGTAGTTGCCGTCGTCCTTGAAGAA
GATGGTGCGCTCCTGGACGTAGCCTTCGGGCATGGCGGACTTGAAGAAGTCGTGCTGCTTCATGTGGTCG
GGGTAGCGGCTGAAGCACTGCACGCCGTAGGTCAGGGTGGTCACGAGGGTGGGCCAGGGCACGGGCAGCT
TGCCGGTGGTGCAGATGAACTTCAGGGTCAGCTTGCCGTAGGTGGCATCGCCCTCGCCCTCGCCGGACAC
GCTGAACTTGTGGCCGTTTACGTCGCCGTCCAGCTCGACCAGGATGGGCACCACCCCGGTGAACAGCTCT
TCGCCCTTGCTCACCATGGTCACTGTCTGCTTTGCTGTTGGTCTGGGCTCCTGGGTCACTGGCTTACTAA
TGGAGTCTTTATGTATGAGGACTCTTATCAATTGTTCTTCTATAAAGGTCTGCAGTGTTTCTGTTCGTCC
CCTACATGGACACCCAGAGCCTCCTAAATACAGGAGCCCTGATAACTGCACAAGTGCTCAGATTCCAGCA
GGGTGGAAATGAGATAAAGTGTGCAGATGGGGAGGGGGACGTGAATGAGAGATTTGAGGGATGAAAAGGA
TGGATGAACGCATTGAAAATAGCCCCTTTCACAAAATAATACCAGTAAATTGTCATATAATTAATGACCA
GACCTTTACCTGTAAATGATGTGATGTTCATATACAGAAGAATGCCAACAATTTACAGATGATTTTACAA
ATTCTTAATTTTCCTTTTCTAAATGGATTTGTTCACACATTATCTCTTCAAAGCAATTGAATTTTCTGGA
AAAGATTGGCTGTGTGTGTAAAAGGTGCTACTGAGGAATTTAATGTGACATGGAATGAAGCAAACAGCAG
CCTAAGACAGGATGGCAGGAAAAATGTCACATGTTTAAAATAAGAGTGAAACCAACGACCTGGACTTATA
GAGACTGTGTGTCCTTAGGCAAAGCTCTTGTACAAACAGTGCTTGTGACTGTGAAATTCGGGGTTTGCCT
GGATTGTGTTAAATGTGTGCTTGGATGTATCATAAAAAAGAATCGGTTCTCTGTATTTGACATTTTCTGT
AATTTATCTAAAGTTACAACTGGCTATGCCTGATTTTTATCACTATTGAATCAATCATTTTAAAGAATGT
TAAGTCTGCTGATTTGGAGAGCTCATTTACATTTATTTTGAATGTCTCTTATTTAACACAACTGATTTAA
GCTTTAGATCTGCGAAGATACGGCCACGGGTGCTCTTGATCCTGTGGCTGATTTTGGACTGTGCTGCTCG
CAGCTGCTGATGAATCACATACTTCCTCCATTTTCTTCCACTGATTGACTGTTATAATTTCCCTAATTTC
CAGGTCAAGGTGCTGTGCATTGTGGTAATAGATGTGACATGATTGCATTCATTTTATGTTTCAGGTTCAG
GGGGAGGTGTGGGAGGTTTTTTAAAGCAAGTAAAACCTCTACAAATGTGGTATGGCTGATTATGATCCTC
TAGATCAGATCCACTAGTTCTAGAGCGGCCATTACCCTGTTATCCCTAGGCCGCCACCGCGGTGGAGCTC
CAATTCGCCCTATAGTGAGTCGTATTACGCGCGCTCACTGGCCGTCGTTTTACAACGTCGTGACTGGGAA
AACCCTGGCGTTACCCAACTTAATCGCCTTGCAGCACATCCCCCTTTCGCCAGCTGGCGTAATAGCGAAG
AGGCCCGCACCGATCGCCCTTCCCAACAGTTGCGCAGCCTGAATGGCGAATGGAAATTGTAAGCGTTAAT
ATTTTGTTAAAATTCGCGTTAAATTTTTGTTAAATCAGCTCATTTTTTAACCAATAGGCCGAAATCGGCA
AAATCCCTTATAAATCAAAAGAATAGACCGAGATAGGGT
[37 nt withheld, positions 9630-9666]
AAAGAACGTGGACTCCAACGTCAAAGG
[49 nt withheld, positions 9694-9742]
T
[91 nt withheld, positions 9744-9834]
G
[124 nt withheld, positions 9836-9959]
CAGGTGGCACTTTTCGGGGAAATGTGCGCGGAACCCCTATTTGTTTATTTTTCTAAATACATTCAAATAT
GTATCCGCTCATGAGACAATAACCCTGATAAATGCTTCAATAATATTGAAAAAGGAAGAGTATGAGTATT
CAACATTTCCGTGTCGCCCTTATTCCCTTTTTTGCGGCATTTTGCCTTCCTGTTTTTGCTCACCCAGAAA
CGCTGGTGAAAGTAAAAGATGCTGAAGATCAGTTGGGTGCACGAGTGGGTTACATCGAACTGGATCTCAA
CAGCGGTAAGATCCTTGAGAGTTTTCGCCCCGAAGAACGTTTTCCAATGATGAGCACTTTTAAAGTTCTG
CTATGTGGCGCGGTATTATCCCGTATTGACGCCGGGCAAGAGCAACTCGGTCGCCGCATACACTATTCTC
AGAATGACTTGGTTGAGTACTCACCAGTCACAGAAAAGCATCTTACGGATGGCATGACAGTAAGAGAATT
ATGCAGTGCTGCCATAACCATGAGTGATAACACTGCGGCCAACTTACTTCTGACAACGATCGGAGGACCG
AAGGAGCTAACCGCTTTTTTGCACAACATGGGGGATCATGTAACTCGCCTTGATCGTTGGGAACCGGAGC
TGAATGAAGCCATACCAAACGACGAGCGTGACACCACGATGCCTGTAGCAATGGCAACAACGTTGCGCAA
ACTATTAACTGGCGAACTACTTACTCTAGCTTCCCGGCAACAATTAATAGACTGGATGGAGGCGGATAAA
GTTGCAGGACCACTTCTGCGCTCGGCCCTTCCGGCTGGCTGGTTTATTGCTGATAAATCTGGAGCCGGTG
AGCGTGGGTCTCGCGGTATCATTGCAGCACTGGGGCCAGATGGTAAGCCCTCCCGTATCGTAGTTATCTA
CACGACGGGGAGTCAGGCAACTATGGATGAACGAAATAGACAGATCGCTGAGATAGGTGCCTCACTGATT
AAGCATTGGTAACTGTCAGACCAAGTTTACTCATATATACTTTAGATTGATTTAAAACTTCATTTTTAAT
TTAAAAGGATCTAGGTGAAGATCCTTTTTGATAATCTCATGACCAAAATCCCTTAACGTGAGTTTTCGTT
CCACTGAGCGTCAGACCCCGTAGAAAAGATCAAAGGATCTTCTTGAGATCCTTTTTTTCTGCGCGTAATC
TGCTGCTTGCAAACAAAAAAACCACCGCTACCAGCGGTGGTTTGTTTGCCGGATCAAGAGCTACCAACTC
TTTTTCCGAAGGTAACTGGCTTCAGCAGAGCGCAGATACCAAATACTGTTCTTCTAGTGTAGCCGTAGTT
AGGCCACCACTTCAAGAACTCTGTAGCACCGCCTACATACCTCGCTCTGCTAATCCTGTTACCAGTGGCT
GCTGCCAGTGGCGATAAGTCGTGTCTTACCGGGTTGGACTCAAGACGATAGTTACCGGATAAGGCGCAGC
GGTCGGGCTGAACGGGGGGTTCGTGCACACAGCCCAGCTTGGAGCGAACGACCTACACCGAACTGAGATA
CCTACAGCGTGAGCTATGAGAAAGCGCCACGCTTCCCGAAGGGAGAAAGGCGGACAGGTATCCGGTAAGC
GGCAGGGTCGGAACAGGAGAGCGCACGAGGGAGCTTCCAGGGGGAAACGCCTGGTATCTTTATAGTCCTG
TCGGGTTTCGCCACCTCTGACTTGAGCGTCGATTTTTGTGATGCTCGTCAGGGGGGCGGAGCCTATGGAA
AAACGCCAGCAACGCGGCCTTTTTACGGTTCCTGGCCTTTTGCTGGCCTTTTGCTCACATGTTCTTTCCT
GCGTTATCCCCTGATTCTGTGGATAACCGTATTACCGCCTTTGAGTGAGCTGATACCGCTCGCCGCAGCC
GAACGACCGAGCGCAGCGAGTCAGTGAGCGAGGAAGCGGAAGAGCGCCCAATACGCAAACCGCCTCTCCC
CGCGCGTTGGCCGATTCATTAATGCAGCTGGCACGACAGGTTTCCCGACTGGAAAGCGGGCAGTGAGCGC
AACGCAATTAATGTGAGTTAGCTCACTCATTAGGCACCCCAGGCTTTACACTTTATGCTTCCGGCTCGTA
TGTTGTGTGGAATTGTGAGCGGATAACAATTTCACACAGGAAACAGCTATGACCATGATTACGCCAAGCG
CGCAATTAACCCTCACTAAAGGGAACAAAAGCTGGGTACCGGGCCCCCCCTCGAATTACCCTGTTATCCC
TATCGAGCAAAATCAATCCTAATGTAAAATAGTATACGTTCATCATTATAATGCAAACACTGTAGAACTG
TTGTGTTGTGCCTTGCATTTCATTCTCAGTTTCTTATCGTCTGTCTCTTTTTACGACAGAGCTAGAAAAA
ACTAGCCTTCATTTGCCATCGCCGTATGCAAATCCACTCCAGAACTCAACAGGTTTGTTCTGCGGCGGGT
GTAAGTGTGAACACCGGCATGTAAGTGCGCTTGAGCAGGAGAATAAAGCGCTCAGAGACACCGGAGGAAT
CCTTTATTTTGCGTTGCGCCTCAGGGGATTCGCTGAGCCTTCTCTTCATGGCCCTGCTCTTCAGACACAG
GTGCTCCGCTGTTTGTGTTTT
